>Addgene plasmid #31151 | pCMV-Tag4A-MITF-M (wt) | addgene partial sequence | sequence record 118984 | T7 5'-TAATACGACTCACTATAGGG-3'
TTAATTAATTAAGGTACCGGGCCCTACTTATCGTCGTCATCCTTGTAATCCTCGAGGTCGACGGTATCGA
TAAGCTTACAAGTGTGCTCCGTCTCTTCCATGCTCATACTGCTCCTCCGGCTGCTTGTTTTGGAAGCTCC
GGGGGACACTGAGGAAAGGAGTGGATCAGTGACACCGACGGGAGAAAGGGTGTCGTCCATCAGGATGTCT
TCCAGTTTGGATCCCATTTTTGTGGGGACACTATAGGCTTGGTTGGCCTCAGTCCCAGTTCCGAGGTTGT
TGTTGAAGGTGATGGTGCCATCCGTGAGATCGAGAGTTGTTGTACAGGTTAGGTCTGCATGATGCTGAAG
GAGGTCTTGGCTGCAGTTCTCAAGAACGGGTTCTTGCTTGATGATCCGATTCACCAAATCTGGAGAGCAG
AGACCCGTGGATGGAATAAGGGAAAGTCCATGAGCTCGAGCCTGCATTTCAAGTTCCTGTATTCTGAGCA
ACAAATGCCGGTTGGCGTGCTCCAGTTTCTTCTGTCGGTTTTCAAGTTCTTTTGCGCGTTGCTGTTCTCG
TTGCAACTTTCGGATATAGTCCACGGATGCTTTTAAGATGGTTCCCTTGTTCCAGCGCATGTCTGGATCA
TTTGACTTGGGAATCAAAGTACCTAGTTCTTTAATGCGGTCATTTATGTTAAATCTTCTTCTTCGTTCAA
TCAGGTTGTGATTGTCCTTTTTCTGCCTCTCTTTGGCCAGTGCTCTTGCTTCAGACTCTGTGAGCTCCCT
TTTTATGTTGGGAAGGTTGGCTGGACAGGAGTTGCTGATGGTGAGGCCTGGTGGGGGCAGACCTTGGTTT
CCATAAAGATCAATCAAGTTTCCCGAGACAGGCAACGTATTTGCCATTTGCAAAGCAGGATCCATCAAGC
CCAAGATTTCCTCATTATAACTTGATTCTAGGC
