>Addgene plasmid #31151 | pCMV-Tag4A-MITF-M (wt) | addgene partial sequence | sequence record 118985 | CMV-F 5'-CGCAAATGGGCGGTAGGCGTG-3'
GTGAACCGTCAGATCCGCTAGCGATTACGCCAAGCTCGAAATTAACCCTCACTAAAGGGAACAAAAGCTG
GAGCTCCACCGCGGTGGCGGCCGCTCTAGCCCGGGCGGATCCCCCGGGCTGCAGGAATTCATGCTGGAAA
TGCTAGAATATAATCACTATCAGGTGCAGACCCACCTCGAAAACCCCACCAAGTACCACATACAGCAAGC
CCAACGGCAGCAGGTAAAGCAGTACCTTTCTACCACTTTAGCAAATAAACATGCCAACCAAGTCCTGAGC
TTGCCATGTCCAAACCAGCCTGGCGATCATGTCATGCCACCGGTGCCGGGGAGCAGCGCACCCAACAGCC
CCATGGCTATGCTTACGCTTAACTCCAACTGTGAAAAAGAGGGATTTTATAAGTTTGAAGAGCAAAACAG
GGCAGAGAGCGAGTGCCCAGGCATGAACACACATTCACGAGCGTCCTGTATGCAGATGGATGATGTAATC
GATGACATCATTAGCCTAGAATCAAGTTATAATGAGGAAATCTTGGGCTTGATGGATCCTGCTTTGCAAA
TGGCAAATACGTTGCCTGTCTCGGGAAACTTGATTGATCTTTATGGAAACCAAGGTCTGCCCCCACCAGG
CCTCACCATCAGCAACTCCTGTCCAGCCAACCTTCCCAACATAAAAAGGGAGCTCACAGAGTCTGAAGCA
AGAGCACTGGCCAAAGAGAGGCAGAAAAAGGACAATCACAACCTGATTGAACGAAGAAGAAGATTTAACA
TAAATGACCGCATTAAAGAACTAGGTACTTTGATTCCCAAGTCAAATGATCCAGACATGCGCTGGAACAA
GGGAACCATCTTAAAAGCATCCGTGGACTATATCCGAAAGTTGCAACGAGAACAGCAACGCGCAAAAGAA
CTTGAAAACCGACAGAAGAAACTGGAGCACGCCAACCGGCATTTGTTGCTCA
