[The description below was written by a language model from this plasmid's Addgene catalogue record.]
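Description:
pCMV-Tag4A-MITF-M (wt) is a mammalian expression plasmid built on the commercial pCMV-Tag4A backbone (about 4.3 kb without insert), a vector designed for epitope tagging of proteins expressed in cultured mammalian cells. It is catalogued as both a mammalian and a bacterial expression vector. In bacteria it is maintained as a high-copy plasmid under kanamycin selection, and in mammalian cells transfectants can be selected with G418 through the neomycin resistance marker. In this type of backbone a single resistance gene usually provides both kanamycin and G418 selection. No feature table accompanies the record, so the origin of replication and other backbone elements are not itemised. The promoter is also not stated as a field, although the backbone name indicates that expression is driven by the strong constitutive cytomegalovirus immediate-early promoter.

The insert is a 1,257 bp wild-type coding sequence for human MITF-M, the M isoform of microphthalmia-associated transcription factor. MITF is a basic helix-loop-helix factor, and the M isoform is generally known as the melanocyte-restricted form. The fragment was cloned between EcoRI and HindIII sites, both of which remain intact, so that the open reading frame is fused to the FLAG epitope supplied by the backbone at the C terminus. This tag allows the protein to be detected or immunoprecipitated with anti-FLAG antibodies.

The construct comes from a study of frequent mutations in the MITF pathway in melanoma. The "wt" label suggests it serves as the wild-type reference for comparison with mutant MITF variants, though the record does not describe specific assays.
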