Addgene plasmid #31151: pCMV-Tag4A-MITF-M (wt)
Depositing lab: Yardena Samuels. Depositing organization: National Human Genome Research Institute (NHGRI). Publication: Frequent mutations in the MITF pathway in melanoma. Cronin JC, Wunderlich J, Loftus SK, Prickett TD, Wei X, Ridd K, Vemula S, Burrell AS, Agrawal NS, Lin JC, Banister CE, Buckhaults P, Rosenberg SA, Bastian BC, Pavan WJ, Samuels Y. Pigment Cell Melanoma Res. 2009 Aug . 22(4):435-44. 10.1111/j.1755-148X.2009.00578.x PubMed 19422606.
Backbone
  Vector backbone: pCMV-TAG4A
  Backbone manufacturer: Stratagene
  Backbone size w/o insert (bp): 4300
  Vector type: Mammalian Expression, Bacterial Expression
  Selectable markers: Neomycin (select with G418)
Growth in bacteria
  Bacterial resistance: Kanamycin, 50 μg/mL
  Growth temperature: 37°C
  Growth strain: DH5alpha
  Copy number: High Copy
Gene/Insert
  Gene/Insert name: MITF-M
  Species: H. sapiens (human)
  Insert size (bp): 1257
  Mutation: WT
  GenBank ID: NC_000003.11
  Entrez Gene: MITF (a.k.a. CMM8, COMMAD, MI, MITF-A, WS2, WS2A, bHLHe32)
  Tag / fusion protein: FLAG (C terminal on backbone)
  Cloning method: Restriction Enzyme; 5′ cloning site EcoRI (not destroyed); 3′ cloning site HindIII (not destroyed)
  Sequencing primers: 5′ N/A
Terms and licenses: Academic/Nonprofit Terms; Industry Terms: Not Available to Industry
How to cite: pCMV-Tag4A-MITF-M (wt) was a gift from Yardena Samuels (Addgene plasmid # 31151 ; http://n2t.net/addgene:31151 ; RRID:Addgene_31151)
