LOCUS       Exported 5552 bp ds-DNA circular SYN 12-MAY-2021
DEFINITION  synthetic circular DNA
ACCESSION   .
VERSION     .
KEYWORDS    pCMV-Tag4A-MITF-M (wt)
SOURCE      synthetic DNA construct
  ORGANISM  synthetic DNA construct
REFERENCE   1 (bases 1 to 5552)
  TITLE     MITF in melanoma
REFERENCE   2 (bases 1 to 5552)
  AUTHORS   .
  TITLE     Direct Submission
  JOURNAL   Exported May 12, 2021 from SnapGene Server 1.1.58
            http://www.snapgene.com
FEATURES             Location/Qualifiers
     source          1..5552
                     /organism="synthetic DNA construct"
                     /mol_type="other DNA"
     enhancer        1..304
                     /label=CMV enhancer
                     /note="human cytomegalovirus immediate early enhancer"
     promoter        305..508
                     /label=CMV promoter
                     /note="human cytomegalovirus (CMV) immediate early
                     promoter"
     primer_bind     459..479
                     /label=CMV-F
                     /note="Human CMV immediate early promoter, forward primer"
     promoter        554..572
                     /label=T3 promoter
                     /note="promoter for bacteriophage T3 RNA polymerase"
     primer_bind     complement(1892..1908)
                     /label=KS primer
                     /note="common sequencing primer, one of multiple similar
                     variants"
     primer_bind     complement(1893..1909)
                     /label=pBluescriptKS
                     /note="For pBluescript vector"
     CDS             1911..1934
                     /codon_start=1
                     /product="FLAG(R) epitope tag, followed by an enterokinase
                     cleavage site"
                     /label=FLAG
                     /translation="DYKDDDDK"
     primer_bind     complement(1987..2006)
                     /label=T7
                     /note="T7 promoter, forward primer"
     promoter        complement(1988..2006)
                     /label=T7 promoter
                     /note="promoter for bacteriophage T7 RNA polymerase"
     polyA_signal    2280..2401
                     /label=SV40 poly(A) signal
                     /note="SV40 polyadenylation signal"
     primer_bind     complement(2317..2336)
                     /label=SV40pA-R
                     /note="SV40 polyA, reverse primer"
     primer_bind     2371..2390
                     /label=EBV-rev
                     /note="SV40 polyA terminator, reverse primer"
     rep_origin      complement(2408..2863)
                     /direction=LEFT
                     /label=f1 ori
                     /note="f1 bacteriophage origin of replication; arrow
                     indicates direction of (+) strand synthesis"
     primer_bind     complement(2545..2566)
                     /label=F1ori-F
                     /note="F1 origin, forward primer"
     primer_bind     2757..2776
                     /label=F1ori-R
                     /note="F1 origin, reverse primer"
     promoter        2890..2994
                     /gene="bla"
                     /label=AmpR promoter
     promoter        2996..3353
                     /label=SV40 promoter
                     /note="SV40 enhancer and early promoter"
     primer_bind     complement(3019..3039)
                     /label=pBABE 3'
                     /note="SV40 enhancer, reverse primer for pBABE vectors"
     rep_origin      3204..3339
                     /label=SV40 ori
                     /note="SV40 origin of replication"
     primer_bind     3266..3285
                     /label=SV40pro-F
                     /note="SV40 promoter/origin, forward primer"
     CDS             3388..4182
                     /codon_start=1
                     /gene="aph(3')-II (or nptII)"
                     /product="aminoglycoside phosphotransferase from Tn5"
                     /label=NeoR/KanR
                     /note="confers resistance to neomycin, kanamycin, and G418
                     (Geneticin(R))"
                     /translation="MIEQDGLHAGSPAAWVERLFGYDWAQQTIGCSDAAVFRLSAQGRP
                     VLFVKTDLSGALNELQDEAARLSWLATTGVPCAAVLDVVTEAGRDWLLLGEVPGQDLLS
                     SHLAPAEKVSIMADAMRRLHTLDPATCPFDHQAKHRIERARTRMEAGLVDQDDLDEEHQ
                     GLAPAELFARLKASMPDGEDLVVTHGDACLPNIMVENGRFSGFIDCGRLGVADRYQDIA
                     LATRDIAEELGGEWADRFLVLYGIAAPDSQRIAFYRLLDEFF"
     primer_bind     complement(3442..3461)
                     /label=Neo-R
                     /note="Neomycin resistance gene, reverse primer"
     primer_bind     4052..4071
                     /label=Neo-F
                     /note="Neomycin resistance gene, forward primer"
     primer_bind     complement(4370..4389)
                     /label=TK-pA-R
                     /note="Thymidine kinase polyA, reverse primer"
     polyA_signal    4414..4461
                     /label=HSV TK poly(A) signal
                     /note="herpes simplex virus thymidine kinase
                     polyadenylation signal (Cole and Stacy, 1985)"
     rep_origin      4790..5378
                     /direction=RIGHT
                     /label=ori
                     /note="high-copy-number ColE1/pMB1/pBR322/pUC origin of
                     replication"
     primer_bind     5279..5298
                     /label=pBR322ori-F
                     /note="pBR322 origin, forward primer"
ORIGIN
        1 cgttacataa cttacggtaa atggcccgcc tggctgaccg cccaacgacc cccgcccatt
       61 gacgtcaata atgacgtatg ttcccatagt aacgccaata gggactttcc attgacgtca
      121 atgggtggag tatttacggt aaactgccca cttggcagta catcaagtgt atcatatgcc
      181 aagtacgccc cctattgacg tcaatgacgg taaatggccc gcctggcatt atgcccagta
      241 catgacctta tgggactttc ctacttggca gtacatctac gtattagtca tcgctattac
      301 catggtgatg cggttttggc agtacatcaa tgggcgtgga tagcggtttg actcacgggg
      361 atttccaagt ctccacccca ttgacgtcaa tgggagtttg ttttggcacc aaaatcaacg
      421 ggactttcca aaatgtcgta acaactccgc cccattgacg caaatgggcg gtaggcgtgt
      481 acggtgggag gtctatataa gcagagctgg tttagtgaac cgtcagatcc gctagcgatt
      541 acgccaagct cgaaattaac cctcactaaa gggaacaaaa gctggagctc caccgcggtg
      601 gcggccgctc tagcccgggc ggatcccccg ggctgcagga attcatgctg gaaatgctag
      661 aatataatca ctatcaggtg cagacccacc tcgaaaaccc caccaagtac cacatacagc
      721 aagcccaacg gcagcaggta aagcagtacc tttctaccac tttagcaaat aaacatgcca
      781 accaagtcct gagcttgcca tgtccaaacc agcctggcga tcatgtcatg ccaccggtgc
      841 cggggagcag cgcacccaac agccccatgg ctatgcttac gcttaactcc aactgtgaaa
      901 aagagggatt ttataagttt gaagagcaaa acagggcaga gagcgagtgc ccaggcatga
      961 acacacattc acgagcgtcc tgtatgcaga tggatgatgt aatcgatgac atcattagcc
     1021 tagaatcaag ttataatgag gaaatcttgg gcttgatgga tcctgctttg caaatggcaa
     1081 atacgttgcc tgtctcggga aacttgattg atctttatgg aaaccaaggt ctgcccccac
     1141 caggcctcac catcagcaac tcctgtccag ccaaccttcc caacataaaa agggagctca
     1201 cagagtctga agcaagagca ctggccaaag agaggcagaa aaaggacaat cacaacctga
     1261 ttgaacgaag aagaagattt aacataaatg accgcattaa agaactaggt actttgattc
     1321 ccaagtcaaa tgatccagac atgcgctgga acaagggaac catcttaaaa gcatccgtgg
     1381 actatatccg aaagttgcaa cgagaacagc aacgcgcaaa agaacttgaa aaccgacaga
     1441 agaaactgga gcacgccaac cggcatttgt tgctcagaat acaggaactt gaaatgcagg
     1501 ctcgagctca tggactttcc cttattccat ccacgggtct ctgctctcca gatttggtga
     1561 atcggatcat caagcaagaa cccgttcttg agaactgcag ccaagacctc cttcagcatc
     1621 atgcagacct aacctgtaca acaactctcg atctcacgga tggcaccatc accttcaaca
     1681 acaacctcgg aactgggact gaggccaacc aagcctatag tgtccccaca aaaatgggat
     1741 ccaaactgga agacatcctg atggacgaca ccctttctcc cgtcggtgtc actgatccac
     1801 tcctttcctc agtgtccccc ggagcttcca aaacaagcag ccggaggagc agtatgagca
     1861 tggaagagac ggagcacact tgtaagctta tcgataccgt cgacctcgag gattacaagg
     1921 atgacgacga taagtagggc ccggtacctt aattaattaa ggtaccaggt aagtgtaccc
     1981 aattcgccct atagtgagtc gtattacaat tcactcgatc gcccttccca acagttgcgc
     2041 agcctgaatg gcgaatggag atccaatttt taagtgtata atgtgttaaa ctactgattc
     2101 taattgtttg tgtattttag attcacagtc ccaaggctca tttcaggccc ctcagtcctc
     2161 acagtctgtt catgatcata atcagccata ccacatttgt agaggtttta cttgctttaa
     2221 aaaacctccc acacctcccc ctgaacctga aacataaaat gaatgcaatt gttgttgtta
     2281 acttgtttat tgcagcttat aatggttaca aataaagcaa tagcatcaca aatttcacaa
     2341 ataaagcatt tttttcactg cattctagtt gtggtttgtc caaactcatc aatgtatctt
     2401 aacgcgtaaa ttgtaagcgt taatattttg ttaaaattcg cgttaaattt ttgttaaatc
     2461 agctcatttt ttaaccaata ggccgaaatc ggcaaaatcc cttataaatc aaaagaatag
     2521 accgagatag ggttgagtgt tgttccagtt tggaacaaga gtccactatt aaagaacgtg
     2581 gactccaacg tcaaaggnnn nnnnnnnnnn nnnnnnnnnn nnnnnnnnnn nnnnnnnnnn
     2641 nnnnnntnnn nnnnnnnnnn nnnnnnnnnn nnnnnnnnnn nnnnnnnnnn nnnnnnnnnn
     2701 nnnnnnnnnn nnnnnnnnnn nnnnnnnnnn nnnnnnnngn nnnnnnnnnn nnnnnnnnnn
     2761 nnnnnnnnnn nnnnnnnnnn nnnnnnnnnn nnnnnnnnnn nnnnnnnnnn nnnnnnnnnn
     2821 nnnnnnnnnn nnnnnnnnnn nnnnnnnnnn nnnnnnnnnn nnncaggtgg cacttttcgg
     2881 ggaaatgtgc gcggaacccc tatttgttta tttttctaaa tacattcaaa tatgtatccg
     2941 ctcatgagac aataaccctg ataaatgctt caataatatt gaaaaaggaa gaatcctgag
     3001 gcggaaagaa ccagctgtgg aatgtgtgtc agttagggtg tggaaagtcc ccaggctccc
     3061 cagcaggcag aagtatgcaa agcatgcatc tcaattagtc agcaaccagg tgtggaaagt
     3121 ccccaggctc cccagcaggc agaagtatgc aaagcatgca tctcaattag tcagcaacca
     3181 tagtcccgcc cctaactccg cccatcccgc ccctaactcc gcccagttcc gcccattctc
     3241 cgccccatgg ctgactaatt ttttttattt atgcagaggc cgaggccgcc tcggcctctg
     3301 agctattcca gaagtagtga ggaggctttt ttggaggcct aggcttttgc aaagatcgat
     3361 caagagacag gatgaggatc gtttcgcatg attgaacaag atggattgca cgcaggttct
     3421 ccggccgctt gggtggagag gctattcggc tatgactggg cacaacagac aatcggctgc
     3481 tctgatgccg ccgtgttccg gctgtcagcg caggggcgcc cggttctttt tgtcaagacc
     3541 gacctgtccg gtgccctgaa tgaactgcaa gacgaggcag cgcggctatc gtggctggcc
     3601 acgacgggcg ttccttgcgc agctgtgctc gacgttgtca ctgaagcggg aagggactgg
     3661 ctgctattgg gcgaagtgcc ggggcaggat ctcctgtcat ctcaccttgc tcctgccgag
     3721 aaagtatcca tcatggctga tgcaatgcgg cggctgcata cgcttgatcc ggctacctgc
     3781 ccattcgacc accaagcgaa acatcgcatc gagcgagcac gtactcggat ggaagccggt
     3841 cttgtcgatc aggatgatct ggacgaagaa catcaggggc tcgcgccagc cgaactgttc
     3901 gccaggctca aggcgagcat gcccgacggc gaggatctcg tcgtgaccca tggcgatgcc
     3961 tgcttgccga atatcatggt ggaaaatggc cgcttttctg gattcatcga ctgtggccgg
     4021 ctgggtgtgg cggaccgcta tcaggacata gcgttggcta cccgtgatat tgctgaagaa
     4081 cttggcggcg aatgggctga ccgcttcctc gtgctttacg gtatcgccgc tcccgattcg
     4141 cagcgcatcg ccttctatcg ccttcttgac gagttcttct gagcgggact ctggggttcg
     4201 aaatgaccga ccaagcgacg cccaacctgc catcacgaga tttcgattcc accgccgcct
     4261 tctatgaaag gttgggcttc ggaatcgttt tccgggacgc cggctggatg atcctccagc
     4321 gcggggatct catgctggag ttcttcgccc accctagggg gaggctaact gaaacacgga
     4381 aggagacaat accggaagga acccgcgcta tgacggcaat aaaaagacag aataaaacgc
     4441 acggtgttgg gtcgtttgtt cataaacgcg gggttcggtc ccagggctgg cactctgtcg
     4501 ataccccacc gagaccccat tggggccaat acgcccgcgt ttcttccttt tccccacccc
     4561 accccccaag ttcgggtgaa ggcccagggc tcgcagccaa cgtcggggcg gcaggccctg
     4621 ccatagcctc aggttactca tatatacttt agattgattt aaaacttcat ttttaattta
     4681 aaaggatcta ggtgaagatc ctttttgata atctcatgac caaaatccct taacgtgagt
     4741 tttcgttcca ctgagcgtca gaccccgtag aaaagatcaa aggatcttct tgagatcctt
     4801 tttttctgcg cgtaatctgc tgcttgcaaa caaaaaaacc accgctacca gcggtggttt
     4861 gtttgccgga tcaagagcta ccaactcttt ttccgaaggt aactggcttc agcagagcgc
     4921 agataccaaa tactgttctt ctagtgtagc cgtagttagg ccaccacttc aagaactctg
     4981 tagcaccgcc tacatacctc gctctgctaa tcctgttacc agtggctgct gccagtggcg
     5041 ataagtcgtg tcttaccggg ttggactcaa gacgatagtt accggataag gcgcagcggt
     5101 cgggctgaac ggggggttcg tgcacacagc ccagcttgga gcgaacgacc tacaccgaac
     5161 tgagatacct acagcgtgag ctatgagaaa gcgccacgct tcccgaaggg agaaaggcgg
     5221 acaggtatcc ggtaagcggc agggtcggaa caggagagcg cacgagggag cttccagggg
     5281 gaaacgcctg gtatctttat agtcctgtcg ggtttcgcca cctctgactt gagcgtcgat
     5341 ttttgtgatg ctcgtcaggg gggcggagcc tatggaaaaa cgccagcaac gcggcctttt
     5401 tacggttcct ggccttttgc tggccttttg ctcacatgtt ctttcctgcg ttatcccctg
     5461 attctgtgga taaccgtatt accgccatgc attagttatt aatagtaatc aattacgggg
     5521 tcattagttc atagcccata tatggagttc cg
//
